Addgene plasmid #219318: SFFV-ZNF467-Brd 394
Purpose: Transcription factor ZNF467 with a specific barcode assigned.
Depositing lab: Filipe Pereira. Depositing organization: Center for Neuroscience and Cell Biology, University of Coimbra. Publication: A combinatorial transcription factor screening platform for immune cell reprogramming. Kurochkin I, Altman AR, Caiado I, Pertiga-Cabral D, Halitzki E, Minaeva M, Zimmermannova O, Henriques-Oliveira L, Klein D, Nair M, Oliveira D, Cajal LR, Knittel R, Feick C, Ringner M, Martin M, Cirovic B, Pires CF, Rosa FF, Sitnicka E, Theis FJ, Pereira CF. Cell Syst. 2026 Jan 21;17(1):101457. doi: 10.1016/j.cels.2025.101457. Epub 2026 Jan 14. PubMed 41539305.
Backbone
  Vector backbone: SFFV-MCS
  Backbone size w/o insert (bp): 6638
  Vector type: Lentiviral
Growth in bacteria
  Bacterial resistance: Ampicillin, 100 μg/mL
  Growth temperature: 37°C
  Growth strain: NEB Stable
  Copy number: High Copy
Gene/Insert
  Gene/Insert name: ZNF467
  Species: H. sapiens (human)
  Insert size (bp): 1788
  Entrez Gene: ZNF467 (a.k.a. EZI, Zfp467)
  Promoter: The spleen focus-forming virus (SFFV) promoter
  Cloning method: Restriction Enzyme; 5′ cloning site Bsp119I (not destroyed); 3′ cloning site BstHI (not destroyed)
Terms and licenses: Academic/Nonprofit Terms; Industry Terms: Not Available to Industry
Depositor comments: Barcode sequence cloned into XbaI restriction site. Design of plasmid is as follows: SFFV-[TF sequence]-WPRE-[Barcode sequence].
How to cite: SFFV-ZNF467-Brd 394 was a gift from Filipe Pereira (Addgene plasmid # 219318 ; http://n2t.net/addgene:219318 ; RRID:Addgene_219318)
