[The description below was written by a language model from this plasmid's Addgene catalogue record and pLannotate feature annotations shown in this document.]
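Description:
SFFV-ZNF467-Brd 394 is a lentiviral transfer plasmid built on the SFFV-MCS backbone that expresses the human zinc-finger transcription factor ZNF467 (also known as EZI or Zfp467) and carries a construct-specific DNA barcode. It is propagated in E. coli as a high-copy plasmid through a ColE1/pUC-type origin with ampicillin selection (AmpR). The bacterial portion also retains pBluescript-derived remnants, including an f1 origin, lac promoter/operator elements, lacZα and lacI fragments, and T7 and T3 promoters. No mammalian selection marker or fluorescent reporter is annotated.

The viral cassette has a third-generation, self-inactivating layout. An RSV promoter drives a truncated HIV-1 5′ LTR, followed by the Ψ packaging signal with a gag fragment, the RRE for Rev-dependent nuclear export of the genomic RNA, and the cPPT/CTS. The spleen focus-forming virus (SFFV) LTR promoter then drives the roughly 1.8 kb ZNF467 coding sequence, which sits between multiple cloning site fragments. A WPRE downstream enhances transcript stability and expression, and the cassette ends with a ΔU3 3′ LTR, followed by an SV40 poly(A) signal and SV40 origin sequence. Short hits annotated as a hepatitis virus S protein and HIV-1 nef are most likely incidental matches to WPRE-flanking and LTR-adjacent sequence rather than functional genes.

According to the depositor, the design is SFFV–transcription factor–WPRE–barcode, with the barcode cloned into an XbaI site. It is not separately annotated in the feature table. Placing it after the WPRE should put it within the expressed transcript, so that the delivered factor can be identified by sequencing. The associated publication describes a combinatorial transcription factor screening platform for immune cell reprogramming, and this plasmid appears to be one barcoded member of that library.
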