Features (pLannotate 1.2.2; 29 found; start..end, strand, type, name):
     94..112     -  promoter       T7 promoter: promoter for bacteriophage T7 RNA polymerase
    120..275     +  CDS            lacZα (fragment): LacZα fragment of β-galactosidase; lacZ fragment
    280..708     +  rep_origin     f1 ori (sequence partly withheld): f1 bacteriophage origin of replication; arrow indicates direction of (+) strand synthesis
    761..865     +  promoter       AmpR promoter: bla
    866..1726    +  CDS            AmpR: β-lactamase; bla; confers resistance to ampicillin, carbenicillin, and related antibiotics
   1897..2485    +  rep_origin     ori: high-copy-number ColE1/pMB1/pBR322/pUC origin of replication
   2668..2760    +  CDS            lacI (fragment): lac repressor; lacI; The lac repressor binds to the lac operator to inhibit transcription in E. coli. This inhibition can be relieved by adding lactose or isopropyl-β-D-thiogalactopyranoside (IPTG).
   2773..2794    +  protein_bind   CAP binding site: CAP binding activates transcription in the presence of cAMP. E. coli catabolite activator protein
   2809..2839    +  promoter       lac promoter: promoter for the E. coli lac operon
   2847..2863    +  protein_bind   lac operator: The lac repressor binds to the lac operator to inhibit transcription in E. coli. This inhibition can be relieved by adding lactose or isopropyl-β-D-thiogalactopyranoside (IPTG). lac repressor encoded by lacI
   2908..2926    +  promoter       T3 promoter: promoter for bacteriophage T3 RNA polymerase
   2954..3180    +  promoter       RSV promoter: Rous sarcoma virus enhancer/promoter
   3181..3361    +  LTR            5' LTR (truncated): truncated 5' long terminal repeat (LTR) from HIV-1
   3408..3533    +  misc_feature   HIV-1 Ψ: packaging signal of human immunodeficiency virus type 1
   3517..3880    +  CDS            HIV-1 gag (fragment): gag protein from human immunodeficiency virus 1; gag
   4026..4259    +  misc_feature   RRE: The Rev response element (RRE) of HIV-1 allows for Rev-dependent mRNA export from the nucleus to the cytoplasm.
   4636..4736    +  CDS            Rev (fragment): human immunodeficiency virus 1 (HIV-1) Rev protein; rev; enhances nuclear export of unspliced and incompletely spliced viral mRNAs
   4755..4872    +  misc_feature   cPPT/CTS: central polypurine tract and central termination sequence of HIV-1
   4906..5307    +  promoter       SFFV promoter: spleen focus-forming virus long terminal repeat (LTR) promoter
   5317..5340    +  misc_feature   MCS (fragment): pBluescript multiple cloning site
   5365..7149    +  CDS            ZNF467: ZN467_HUMAN - Experimental evidence at protein level: Swiss-Prot protein existence level 1. Transcription factor that promotes adipocyte differentiation and suppresses osteoblast differentiation in the bone marrow. Enhances the osteoclast-supporting ability of stromal cells. Binds with STAT3 the consensus sequence 5'-CTTCTGGGAAGA-3' of the acute phase response element (APRE). Transactivates several promoters including FOS, OSM and PPARG. Recruits a histone deacetylase complex (By similarity). From Homo sapiens (Human).
   7160..7185    +  misc_feature   MCS (fragment): pBluescript multiple cloning site
   7185..7244    +  CDS            S (fragment): HBSAG_GSHV - Protein inferred from homology: Swiss-Prot protein existence level 3. The middle envelope protein plays an important role in the budding of the virion. It is involved in the induction of budding in a nucleocapsid independent way. In this process the majority of envelope proteins bud to form subviral lipoprotein particles of 22 nm of diameter that do not contain a nucleocapsid. From Ground squirrel hepatitis virus (strain 27) (GSHV).
   7376..7779    +  misc_feature   WPRE: woodchuck hepatitis virus posttranscriptional regulatory element
   7837..7896    +  CDS            nef (fragment): NEF_HV1Z2 - Experimental evidence at protein level: Swiss-Prot protein existence level 1. Extracellular Nef protein targets CD4(+) T-lymphocytes for apoptosis by interacting with CXCR4 surface receptors. From Human immunodeficiency virus type 1 group M subtype D (isolate Z2/CDC-Z34) (HIV-1).
   7898..8131    +  LTR            3' LTR (ΔU3): self-inactivating 3' long terminal repeat (LTR) from HIV-1
   8203..8324    +  polyA_signal   SV40 poly(A) signal: SV40 polyadenylation signal
   8343..8364    +  rep_origin     SV40 ori (fragment): SV40 origin of replication
   8364..73      +  rep_origin     SV40 ori (across the origin): SV40 origin of replication
>Addgene plasmid #219318 | SFFV-ZNF467-Brd 394 | addgene full sequence | sequence record 449064 | Addgene NGS Result
ATTTATGCAGAGGCCGAGGCCGCCTCGGCCTCTGAGCTATTCCAGAAGTAGTGAGGAGGCTTTTTTGGAG
GCCTAGGGACGTACCCAATTCGCCCTATAGTGAGTCGTATTACGCGCGCTCACTGGCCGTCGTTTTACAA
CGTCGTGACTGGGAAAACCCTGGCGTTACCCAACTTAATCGCCTTGCAGCACATCCCCCTTTCGCCAGCT
GGCGTAATAGCGAAGAGGCCCGCACCGATCGCCCTTCCCAACAGTTGCGCAGCCTGAATGGCGAATGGG
[124 nt withheld, positions 280-403]
C
[91 nt withheld, positions 405-495]
A
[49 nt withheld, positions 497-545]
CCTTTGACGTTGGAGTCCACGTTCTTT
[37 nt withheld, positions 573-609]
ACCCTATCTCGGTCTATTCTTTTGATTTATAAGGGATTTTGCCGATTTCGGCCTATTGGTTAAAAAATGA
GCTGATTTAACAAAAATTTAACGCGAATTTTAACAAAATATTAACGCTTACAATTTAGGTGGCACTTTTC
GGGGAAATGTGCGCGGAACCCCTATTTGTTTATTTTTCTAAATACATTCAAATATGTATCCGCTCATGAG
ACAATAACCCTGATAAATGCTTCAATAATATTGAAAAAGGAAGAGTATGAGTATTCAACATTTCCGTGTC
GCCCTTATTCCCTTTTTTGCGGCATTTTGCCTTCCTGTTTTTGCTCACCCAGAAACGCTGGTGAAAGTAA
AAGATGCTGAAGATCAGTTGGGTGCACGAGTGGGTTACATCGAACTGGATCTCAACAGCGGTAAGATCCT
TGAGAGTTTTCGCCCCGAAGAACGTTTTCCAATGATGAGCACTTTTAAAGTTCTGCTATGTGGCGCGGTA
TTATCCCGTATTGACGCCGGGCAAGAGCAACTCGGTCGCCGCATACACTATTCTCAGAATGACTTGGTTG
AGTACTCACCAGTCACAGAAAAGCATCTTACGGATGGCATGACAGTAAGAGAATTATGCAGTGCTGCCAT
AACCATGAGTGATAACACTGCGGCCAACTTACTTCTGACAACGATCGGAGGACCGAAGGAGCTAACCGCT
TTTTTGCACAACATGGGGGATCATGTAACTCGCCTTGATCGTTGGGAACCGGAGCTGAATGAAGCCATAC
CAAACGACGAGCGTGACACCACGATGCCTGTAGCAATGGCAACAACGTTGCGCAAACTATTAACTGGCGA
ACTACTTACTCTAGCTTCCCGGCAACAATTAATAGACTGGATGGAGGCGGATAAAGTTGCAGGACCACTT
CTGCGCTCGGCCCTTCCGGCTGGCTGGTTTATTGCTGATAAATCTGGAGCCGGTGAGCGTGGGTCTCGCG
GTATCATTGCAGCACTGGGGCCAGATGGTAAGCCCTCCCGTATCGTAGTTATCTACACGACGGGGAGTCA
GGCAACTATGGATGAACGAAATAGACAGATCGCTGAGATAGGTGCCTCACTGATTAAGCATTGGTAACTG
TCAGACCAAGTTTACTCATATATACTTTAGATTGATTTAAAACTTCATTTTTAATTTAAAAGGATCTAGG
TGAAGATCCTTTTTGATAATCTCATGACCAAAATCCCTTAACGTGAGTTTTCGTTCCACTGAGCGTCAGA
CCCCGTAGAAAAGATCAAAGGATCTTCTTGAGATCCTTTTTTTCTGCGCGTAATCTGCTGCTTGCAAACA
AAAAAACCACCGCTACCAGCGGTGGTTTGTTTGCCGGATCAAGAGCTACCAACTCTTTTTCCGAAGGTAA
CTGGCTTCAGCAGAGCGCAGATACCAAATACTGTTCTTCTAGTGTAGCCGTAGTTAGGCCACCACTTCAA
GAACTCTGTAGCACCGCCTACATACCTCGCTCTGCTAATCCTGTTACCAGTGGCTGCTGCCAGTGGCGAT
AAGTCGTGTCTTACCGGGTTGGACTCAAGACGATAGTTACCGGATAAGGCGCAGCGGTCGGGCTGAACGG
GGGGTTCGTGCACACAGCCCAGCTTGGAGCGAACGACCTACACCGAACTGAGATACCTACAGCGTGAGCT
ATGAGAAAGCGCCACGCTTCCCGAAGGGAGAAAGGCGGACAGGTATCCGGTAAGCGGCAGGGTCGGAACA
GGAGAGCGCACGAGGGAGCTTCCAGGGGGAAACGCCTGGTATCTTTATAGTCCTGTCGGGTTTCGCCACC
TCTGACTTGAGCGTCGATTTTTGTGATGCTCGTCAGGGGGGCGGAGCCTATGGAAAAACGCCAGCAACGC
GGCCTTTTTACGGTTCCTGGCCTTTTGCTGGCCTTTTGCTCACATGTTCTTTCCTGCGTTATCCCCTGAT
TCTGTGGATAACCGTATTACCGCCTTTGAGTGAGCTGATACCGCTCGCCGCAGCCGAACGACCGAGCGCA
GCGAGTCAGTGAGCGAGGAAGCGGAAGAGCGCCCAATACGCAAACCGCCTCTCCCCGCGCGTTGGCCGAT
TCATTAATGCAGCTGGCACGACAGGTTTCCCGACTGGAAAGCGGGCAGTGAGCGCAACGCAATTAATGTG
AGTTAGCTCACTCATTAGGCACCCCAGGCTTTACACTTTATGCTTCCGGCTCGTATGTTGTGTGGAATTG
TGAGCGGATAACAATTTCACACAGGAAACAGCTATGACCATGATTACGCCAAGCGCGCAATTAACCCTCA
CTAAAGGGAACAAAAGCTGGAGCTGCAAGCTTAATGTAGTCTTATGCAATACTCTTGTAGTCTTGCAACA
TGGTAACGATGAGTTAGCAACATGCCTTACAAGGAGAGAAAAAGCACCGTGCATGCCGATTGGTGGAAGT
AAGGTGGTACGATCGTGCCTTATTAGGAAGGCAACAGACGGGTCTGACATGGATTGGACGAACCACTGAA
TTGCCGCATTGCAGAGATATTGTATTTAAGTGCCTAGCTCGATACATAAACGGGTCTCTCTGGTTAGACC
AGATCTGAGCCTGGGAGCTCTCTGGCTAACTAGGGAACCCACTGCTTAAGCCTCAATAAAGCTTGCCTTG
AGTGCTTCAAGTAGTGTGTGCCCGTCTGTTGTGTGACTCTGGTAACTAGAGATCCCTCAGACCCTTTTAG
TCAGTGTGGAAAATCTCTAGCAGTGGCGCCCGAACAGGGACTTGAAAGCGAAAGGGAAACCAGAGGAGCT
CTCTCGACGCAGGACTCGGCTTGCTGAAGCGCGCACGGCAAGAGGCGAGGGGCGGCGACTGGTGAGTACG
CCAAAAATTTTGACTAGCGGAGGCTAGAAGGAGAGAGATGGGTGCGAGAGCGTCAGTATTAAGCGGGGGA
GAATTAGATCGCGATGGGAAAAAATTCGGTTAAGGCCAGGGGGAAAGAAAAAATATAAATTAAAACATAT
AGTATGGGCAAGCAGGGAGCTAGAACGATTCGCAGTTAATCCTGGCCTGTTAGAAACATCAGAAGGCTGT
AGACAAATACTGGGACAGCTACAACCATCCCTTCAGACAGGATCAGAAGAACTTAGATCATTATATAATA
CAGTAGCAACCCTCTATTGTGTGCATCAAAGGATAGAGATAAAAGACACCAAGGAAGCTTTAGACAAGAT
AGAGGAAGAGCAAAACAAAAGTAAGACCACCGCACAGCAAGCGGCCGCTGATCTTCAGACCTGGAGGAGG
AGATATGAGGGACAATTGGAGAAGTGAATTATATAAATATAAAGTAGTAAAAATTGAACCATTAGGAGTA
GCACCCACCAAGGCAAAGAGAAGAGTGGTGCAGAGAGAAAAAAGAGCAGTGGGAATAGGAGCTTTGTTCC
TTGGGTTCTTGGGAGCAGCAGGAAGCACTATGGGCGCAGCGTCAATGACGCTGACGGTACAGGCCAGACA
ATTATTGTCTGGTATAGTGCAGCAGCAGAACAATTTGCTGAGGGCTATTGAGGCGCAACAGCATCTGTTG
CAACTCACAGTCTGGGGCATCAAGCAGCTCCAGGCAAGAATCCTGGCTGTGGAAAGATACCTAAAGGATC
AACAGCTCCTGGGGATTTGGGGTTGCTCTGGAAAACTCATTTGCACCACTGCTGTGCCTTGGAATGCTAG
TTGGAGTAATAAATCTCTGGAACAGATTTGGAATCACACGACCTGGATGGAGTGGGACAGAGAAATTAAC
AATTACACAAGCTTAATACACTCCTTAATTGAAGAATCGCAAAACCAGCAAGAAAAGAATGAACAAGAAT
TATTGGAATTAGATAAATGGGCAAGTTTGTGGAATTGGTTTAACATAACAAATTGGCTGTGGTATATAAA
ATTATTCATAATGATAGTAGGAGGCTTGGTAGGTTTAAGAATAGTTTTTGCTGTACTTTCTATAGTGAAT
AGAGTTAGGCAGGGATATTCACCATTATCGTTTCAGACCCACCTCCCAACCCCGAGGGGACCCGACAGGC
CCGAAGGAATAGAAGAAGAAGGTGGAGAGAGAGACAGAGACAGATCCATTCGATTAGTGAACGGATCTCG
ACGGTATCGGTTAACTTTTAAAAGAAAAGGGGGGATTGGGGGGTACAGTGCAGGGGAAAGAATAGTAGAC
ATAATAGCAACAGACATACAAACTAAAGAATTACAAAAACAAATTACAAAAATTCAAAATTTTATCGATC
ACGAGACTAGCCTCGAGCTGGCTGCAGTAACGCCATTTTGCAAGGCATGGAAAAATACCAAACCAAGAAT
AGAGAAGTTCAGATCAAGGGCGGGTACATGAAAATAGCTAACGTTGGGCCAAACAGGATATCTGCGGTGA
GCAGTTTCGGCCCCGGCCCGGGGCCAAGAACAGATGGTCACCGCAGTTTCGGCCCCGGCCCGAGGCCAAG
AACAGATGGTCCCCAGATATGGCCCAACCCTCAGCAGTTTCTTAAGACCCATCAGATGTTTCCAGGCTCC
CCCAAGGACCTGAAATGACCCTGCGCCTTATTTGAATTAACCAATCAGCCTGCTTCTCGCTTCTGTTCGC
GCGCTTCTGCTTCCCGAGCTCTATAAAAGAGCTCACAACCCCTCACTCGGCGCGCCAGTCCTCCGACAGA
CTGAGTCGGCCGGTCGAATCAAGCTTATCGATACCGTCGACGGATCCGCTAGCCCGCGGTTCGAAATGAG
AGAGACCTTGGAGGCCCTCAGCTCCCTGGGATTCTCTGTGGGACAGCCAGAGATGGCCCCCCAAAGTGAG
CCCAGGGAAGGATCCCATAATGCCCAGGAGCAGATGTCCTCTTCTAGGGAAGAGAGAGCACTGGGGGTGT
GCTCAGGGCACGAGGCCCCTACACCGGAGGAAGGTGCCCACACAGAACAAGCCGAGGCTCCCTGCAGAGG
CCAGGCGTGCTCAGCACAGAAGGCTCAGCCTGTGGGTACCTGCCCAGGAGAGGAGTGGATGATTCGGAAG
GTGAAGGTGGAGGACGAAGATCAGGAGGCAGAAGAGGAGGTCGAATGGCCCCAGCATCTATCGTTACTTC
CCAGCCCCTTTCCCGCGCCTGACCTGGGGCATCTGGCTGCCGCGTACAAACTGGAGCCAGGGGCCCCGGG
GGCACTGAGTGGGCTCGCGCTGTCTGGGTGGGGTCCGATGCCGGAGAAGCCCTACGGCTGCGGGGAGTGT
GAGCGGCGCTTCCGGGACCAGCTGACGTTGCGACTGCACCAGCGGCTGCACCGGGGCGAGGGCCCCTGCG
CCTGCCCGGACTGCGGCCGCAGCTTCACGCAGCGCGCCCACATGCTACTGCATCAGCGCAGCCACCGCGG
CGAGCGGCCTTTCCCGTGCTCCGAGTGCGACAAGCGCTTCAGCAAGAAGGCCCATCTGACCCGCCACCTG
CGCACGCACACGGGCGAGCGGCCCTACCCGTGCGCGGAGTGCGGCAAGCGCTTCAGCCAGAAGATCCACC
TGGGCTCGCACCAAAAGACCCACACCGGCGAGCGGCCCTTCCCCTGCACGGAATGCGAGAAGCGCTTTCG
CAAGAAGACGCACTTGATTCGGCACCAGCGCATCCATACGGGCGAGAGGCCCTACCAGTGCGCACAGTGC
GCACGCAGCTTCACGCACAAGCAGCACTTGGTGCGGCACCAAAGGGTGCACCAGACGGCCGGCCCGGCCA
GGCCCTCTCCCGACTCGTCCGCTTCTCCTCATTCCACTGCCCCGTCCCCGACCCCATCCTTTCCCGGGCC
AAAGCCTTTCGCGTGCTCCGACTGCGGCTTGAGCTTCGGCTGGAAAAAGAACCTCGCCACGCACCAGTGT
CTGCACCGCAGCGAGGGTCGCCCCTTTGGGTGCGATGAGTGCGCACTGGGCGCCACCGTGGATGCCCCCG
CCGCCAAGCCCCTGGCCAGCGCGCCTGGCGGACCGGGCTGCGGCCCAGGATCCGATCCCGTGGTGCCCCA
GCGCGCCCCCTCGGGCGAGCGGTCCTTCTTCTGCCCGGACTGCGGGCGCGGCTTCTCCCATGGGCAGCAC
CTGGCGCGGCACCCGCGCGTGCACACGGGCGAACGGCCCTTCGCCTGCACGCAGTGTGACCGCCGCTTCG
GCTCGCGGCCTAATCTGGTCGCCCACTCCAGGGCCCACAGCGGCGCCAGGCCTTTCGCCTGCGCTCAGTG
CGGCCGCCGCTTCAGCCGCAAGTCGCACCTGGGCCGCCACCAGGCGGTGCACACTGGCAGCCGCCCCCAC
GCCTGCGCCGTCTGCGCCCGCAGCTTCAGCTCCAAAACCAACCTAGTCCGCCACCAGGCGATCCACACAG
GCTCCCGCCCCTTCTCCTGCCCGCAGTGCGGAAAGAGCTTCAGCCGCAAGACCCACCTGGTGCGGCACCA
GCTCATTCACGGCGAAGCCGCCCACGCGGCCCCGGACGCCGCCCTTGCGGCCCCAGCCTGGTCCGCTCCC
CCCGAGGTGGCGCCGCCCCCGCTCTTCTTCTAGACCGGTCGGATCCCCCGGGCTGCAGGAATTCGAGCAT
CTTACCGCCATTTATTCCCATATTTGTTCTGTTTTTCTTGATTTGGGTATACATTTAAATGTTAATAAAA
CAAAATGGTGGGGCAATCATTTACATTTTTAGGGATATGTAATTACTAGTTCAGGTGTATTGCCACAAGA
CAAACATGTTAAGAAACTTTCCCGTTATTTACGCTCTGTTCCTGTTAATCAACCTCTGGATTACAAAATT
TGTGAAAGATTGACTGATATTCTTAACTATGTTGCTCCTTTTACGCTGTGTGGATATGCTGCTTTAATGC
CTCTGTATCATGCTATTGCTTCCCGTACGGCTTTCGTTTTCTCCTCCTTGTATAAATCCTGGTTGCTGTC
TCTTTATGAGGAGTTGTGGCCCGTTGTCCGTCAACGTGGCGTGGTGTGCTCTGTGTTTGCTGACGCAACC
CCCACTGGCTGGGGCATTGCCACCACCTGTCAACTCCTTTCTGGGACTTTCGCTTTCCCCCTCCCGATCG
CCACGGCAGAACTCATCGCCGCCTGCCTTGCCCGCTGCTGGACAGGGGCTAGGTTGCTGGGCACTGATAA
TTCCGTGGTGTTGTCGGGGAAGCTGACGTCCTTTGCAATTCGATATCAAGCTGTACCTTCTAGATGTACA
GCGTTAATAGCGCTTCTAGACCAATGACTTACAAGGCAGCTGTAGATCTTAGCCACTTTTTAAAAGAAAA
GGGGGGACTGGAAGGGCTAATTCACTCCCAACGAAGACAAGATCTGCTTTTTGCTTGTACTGGGTCTCTC
TGGTTAGACCAGATCTGAGCCTGGGAGCTCTCTGGCTAACTAGGGAACCCACTGCTTAAGCCTCAATAAA
GCTTGCCTTGAGTGCTTCAAGTAGTGTGTGCCCGTCTGTTGTGTGACTCTGGTAACTAGAGATCCCTCAG
ACCCTTTTAGTCAGTGTGGAAAATCTCTAGCAGTAGTAGTTCATGTCATCTTATTATTCAGTATTTATAA
CTTGCAAAGAAATGAATATCAGAGAGTGAGAGGAACTTGTTTATTGCAGCTTATAATGGTTACAAATAAA
GCAATAGCATCACAAATTTCACAAATAAAGCATTTTTTTCACTGCATTCTAGTTGTGGTTTGTCCAAACT
CATCAATGTATCTTATCATGTCTGGCTCTAGCTATCCCGCCCCTAACTCCGCCCATCCCGCCCCTAACTC
CGCCCAGTTCCGCCCATTCTCCGCCCCATGGCTGACTAATTTTTTTT
