>Addgene plasmid #219318 | SFFV-ZNF467-Brd 394 | depositor partial sequence | sequence record 428434 | TF ORF
ATGAGAGAGACCTTGGAGGCCCTCAGCTCCCTGGGATTCTCTGTGGGACAGCCAGAGATGGCCCCCCAAA
GTGAGCCCAGGGAAGGATCCCATAATGCCCAGGAGCAGATGTCCTCTTCTAGGGAAGAGAGAGCACTGGG
GGTGTGCTCAGGGCACGAGGCCCCTACACCGGAGGAAGGTGCCCACACAGAACAAGCCGAGGCTCCCTGC
AGAGGCCAGGCGTGCTCAGCACAGAAGGCTCAGCCTGTGGGTACCTGCCCAGGAGAGGAGTGGATGATTC
GGAAGGTGAAGGTGGAGGACGAAGATCAGGAGGCAGAAGAGGAGGTCGAATGGCCCCAGCATCTATCGTT
ACTTCCCAGCCCCTTTCCCGCGCCTGACCTGGGGCATCTGGCTGCCGCGTACAAACTGGAGCCAGGGGCC
CCGGGGGCACTGAGTGGGCTCGCGCTGTCTGGGTGGGGTCCGATGCCGGAGAAGCCCTACGGCTGCGGGG
AGTGTGAGCGGCGCTTCCGGGACCAGCTGACGTTGCGACTGCACCAGCGGCTGCACCGGGGCGAGGGCCC
CTGCGCCTGCCCGGACTGCGGCCGCAGCTTCACGCAGCGCGCCCACATGCTACTGCATCAGCGCAGCCAC
CGCGGCGAGCGGCCTTTCCCGTGCTCCGAGTGCGACAAGCGCTTCAGCAAGAAGGCCCATCTGACCCGCC
ACCTGCGCACGCACACGGGCGAGCGGCCCTACCCGTGCGCGGAGTGCGGCAAGCGCTTCAGCCAGAAGAT
CCACCTGGGCTCGCACCAAAAGACCCACACCGGCGAGCGGCCCTTCCCCTGCACGGAATGCGAGAAGCGC
TTTCGCAAGAAGACGCACTTGATTCGGCACCAGCGCATCCATACGGGCGAGAGGCCCTACCAGTGCGCAC
AGTGCGCACGCAGCTTCACGCACAAGCAGCACTTGGTGCGGCACCAAAGGGTGCACCAGACGGCCGGCCC
GGCCAGGCCCTCTCCCGACTCGTCCGCTTCTCCTCATTCCACTGCCCCGTCCCCGACCCCATCCTTTCCC
GGGCCAAAGCCTTTCGCGTGCTCCGACTGCGGCTTGAGCTTCGGCTGGAAAAAGAACCTCGCCACGCACC
AGTGTCTGCACCGCAGCGAGGGTCGCCCCTTTGGGTGCGATGAGTGCGCACTGGGCGCCACCGTGGATGC
CCCCGCCGCCAAGCCCCTGGCCAGCGCGCCTGGCGGACCGGGCTGCGGCCCAGGATCCGATCCCGTGGTG
CCCCAGCGCGCCCCCTCGGGCGAGCGGTCCTTCTTCTGCCCGGACTGCGGGCGCGGCTTCTCCCATGGGC
AGCACCTGGCGCGGCACCCGCGCGTGCACACGGGCGAACGGCCCTTCGCCTGCACGCAGTGTGACCGCCG
CTTCGGCTCGCGGCCTAATCTGGTCGCCCACTCCAGGGCCCACAGCGGCGCCAGGCCTTTCGCCTGCGCT
CAGTGCGGCCGCCGCTTCAGCCGCAAGTCGCACCTGGGCCGCCACCAGGCGGTGCACACTGGCAGCCGCC
CCCACGCCTGCGCCGTCTGCGCCCGCAGCTTCAGCTCCAAAACCAACCTAGTCCGCCACCAGGCGATCCA
CACAGGCTCCCGCCCCTTCTCCTGCCCGCAGTGCGGAAAGAGCTTCAGCCGCAAGACCCACCTGGTGCGG
CACCAGCTCATTCACGGCGAAGCCGCCCACGCGGCCCCGGACGCCGCCCTTGCGGCCCCAGCCTGGTCCG
CTCCCCCCGAGGTGGCGCCGCCCCCGCTCTTCTTCTAG
