>Addgene plasmid #219318 | SFFV-ZNF467-Brd 394 | depositor partial sequence | sequence record 428435 | Barcode sequence
TGTACAGCGTTAATAGCGCT
